Addgene plasmid #25788: pSIREN-RetroQ-CDK4-shRNA
Depositing lab: Judy Lieberman. Depositing organization: Boston Children's Hospital. Publication: miR-34a contributes to megakaryocytic differentiation of K562 cells independently of p53. Navarro F, Gutman D, Meire E, Caceres M, Rigoutsos I, Bentwich Z, Lieberman J. Blood. 2009 Sep 3. 114(10):2181-92. 10.1182/blood-2009-02-205062 PubMed 19584398.
Backbone
  Vector backbone: pSIREN-RetroQ
  Backbone manufacturer: Clontech
  Backbone size w/o insert (bp): 6400
  Vector type: Mammalian Expression, Retroviral, RNAi
  Selectable markers: Puromycin
Growth in bacteria
  Bacterial resistance: Ampicillin, 100 μg/mL
  Growth temperature: 37°C
  Growth strain: DH5alpha
  Copy number: High Copy
Gene/Insert
  Gene/Insert name: shRNA against human CDK4 (alt names: shRNA CDK4; CDK4)
  Species: H. sapiens (human)
  Insert size (bp): 53
  GenBank ID: NM_000075
  Entrez Gene: CDK4 (a.k.a. CMM3, PSK-J3)
  Cloning method: Restriction Enzyme; 5′ cloning site BamHI (not destroyed); 3′ cloning site EcoRI (not destroyed)
  Sequencing primers: 5′ GGGCAGGAAGAGGGCCTAT
Terms and licenses: Academic/Nonprofit Terms; Industry Terms: Not Available to Industry
How to cite: pSIREN-RetroQ-CDK4-shRNA was a gift from Judy Lieberman (Addgene plasmid # 25788 ; http://n2t.net/addgene:25788 ; RRID:Addgene_25788)
