[The description below was written by a language model from this plasmid's Addgene catalogue record.]
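Description:
pSIREN-RetroQ-CDK4-shRNA is a retroviral RNA interference vector built on the commercial pSIREN-RetroQ backbone (about 6.4 kb without insert) and designed to knock down human CDK4 in mammalian cells. It is maintained in E. coli as a high-copy plasmid under ampicillin selection, and it carries a puromycin marker so that transduced or transfected mammalian cells can be selected. As a retroviral vector it is meant to be introduced into a packaging cell line to produce viral particles that deliver and stably integrate the shRNA cassette in target cells, although the catalogue fields do not list the individual viral elements such as LTRs or the packaging signal.

The payload is a 53 bp insert encoding a short hairpin RNA directed against the human CDK4 transcript, the cyclin-dependent kinase that drives G1 progression. It was cloned between BamHI and EcoRI sites, both of which remain intact. Once transcribed, the hairpin is processed by the cellular RNAi machinery into a small interfering RNA that directs degradation of CDK4 mRNA. The record does not name the promoter driving the hairpin. pSIREN-series vectors generally use a human U6 RNA polymerase III promoter for this purpose, but no feature table is available here to confirm that or the targeted position within CDK4.

The associated publication concerns the role of miR-34a in megakaryocytic differentiation of K562 cells, which suggests the construct was used for stable CDK4 silencing in that context. More generally it suits loss-of-function studies of CDK4 in human cells amenable to retroviral transduction.
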