>Addgene plasmid #25788 | pSIREN-RetroQ-CDK4-shRNA | depositor partial sequence | sequence record 12094 | Author sequence
GGTAACCCTGGTGTTTGAGTTCAAGAGACTCAAACACCAGGGTTACCTTTTTT
