>Addgene plasmid #25788 | pSIREN-RetroQ-CDK4-shRNA | addgene partial sequence | sequence record 31798 | 25788 with hU6-F
AATTAGAATTAATTTGACTGTAAACACAAAGATATTAGTACAAAATACGTGACGTAGAAAGTAATAATTT
CTTGGGTAGTTTGCAGTTTTAAAATTATGTTTTAAAATGGACTATCATATGCTTACCGTAACTTGAAAGT
ATTTCGATTTCTTGGCTTTATATATCTTGTGGAAAGGACGAGGATCCGGTAACCCTGGTGTTTGAGTTCA
AGAGACTCAAACACCAGGGTTACCTTTTTTGAATTCTTTTTTAATTCTACCGGGTAGGGGAGGCGCTTTT
CCCAAGGCAGTCTGGAGCATGCGCTTTAGCAGCCCCGCTGGGCACTTGGCGCTACACAAGTGGCCTCTGG
CCTCGCACACATTCCACATCCACCGGTAGGCGCCAACCGGCTCCGTTCTTTGGTGGCCCCTTCGCGCCAC
CTTCTACTCCTCCCCTAGTCAGGAAGTTCCCCCCCGCCCCGCAGCTCGCGTCGTGCAGGACGTGACAAAT
GGAAGTAGCACGTCTCACTAGTCTCGTGCAGATGGACAGCACCGCTGAGCAATGGAAGCGGGTAGGCCTT
TGGGGCAGCGGCCAATAGCAGCTTTGCTCCTTCGCTTTCTGGGCTCAGAGGCTGGGAAGGGGTGGGTCCG
GGGGCGGGCTC
